>Addgene plasmid #36891 | pMADM-beta | depositor full sequence | sequence record 190389 | pMADM-beta sequence 14040 bps
ATTTAAATAGATTATCAAAAAGGATCTTCACCTAGATCCTTTTAAATTAAAAATGAAGTTTTAAATCAAT
CTAAAGTATATATGAGTAAACTTGGTCTGACAGTTACCAATGCTTAATCAGTGAGGCACCTATCTCAGCG
ATCTGTCTATTTCGTTCATCCATAGTTGCCTGACTCCCCGTCGTGTAGATAACTACGATACGGGAGGGCT
TACCATCTGGCCCCAGTGCTGCAATGATACCGCGAGACCCACGCTCACCGGCTCCAGATTTATCAGCAAT
AAACCAGCCAGCCGGAAGGGCCGAGCGCAGAAGTGGTCCTGCAACTTTATCCGCCTCCATCCAGTCTATT
AATTGTTGCCGGGAAGCTAGAGTAAGTAGTTCGCCAGTTAATAGTTTGCGCAACGTTGTTGCCATTGCTA
CAGGCATCGTGGTGTCACGCTCGTCGTTTGGTATGGCTTCATTCAGCTCCGGTTCCCAACGATCAAGGCG
AGTTAGGTACCGACGTGTCCCAACAACCACTGCTGCAGCCAGTACGGGCACTGCGGCTTCGGAGCCGAGT
ACTGCGGCGCCGGCTGCCAGGGCGGCCCCTGCCGCGCCGACATCAAGTGCGGCAGCCAGTCCGGCGGCAA
GCTATGCCCGAACAACCTCTGCTGCAGCCAGTGGGGATTCTGCGGCCTAGGTTCCGAGTTCTGCGGCGGT
GGCTGCCAGAGCGGTGCTTGCAGCACCGACAAGCCGTGCGGCAAGGACGCCGGCGGCAGGGTTTGCACTA
ACAACTACTGTTGTAGCAAGTGGGGATCCTGTGGCATGAAGCTATCGATAGCTTCCCTTAATTGAGAAGT
TCCTATTCCGAAGTTCCTATTCTTCAAAAGGTATAGGAACTTCTGCAGGAATCTAGTTATTAATAGTAAT
CAATTACGGGGTCATTAGTTCATAGCCCATATATGGAGTTCCGCGTTACATAACTTACGGTAAATGGCCC
GCCTGGCTGACCGCCCAACGACCCCCGCCCATTGACGTCAATAATGACGTATGTTCCCATAGTAACGCCA
ATAGGGACTTTCCATTGACGTCAATGGGTGGAGTATTTACGGTAAACTGCCCACTTGGCAGTACATCAAG
TGTATCATATGCCAAGTACGCCCCCTATTGACGTCAATGACGGTAAATGGCCCGCCTGGCATTATGCCCA
GTACATGACCTTATGGGACTTTCCTACTTGGCAGTACATCTACGTATTAGTCATCGCTATTACCATGGTC
GAGGTGAGCCCCACGTTCTGCTTCACTCTCCCCATCTCCCCCCCCTCCCCACCCCCAATTTTGTATTTAT
TTATTTTTTAATTATTTTGTGCAGCGATGGGGGCGGGGGGGGGGGGGGGGCGCGCGCCAGGCGGGGCGGG
GCGGGGCGAGGGGCGGGGCGGGGCGAGGCGGAGAGGTGCGGCGGCAGCCAATCAGAGCGGCGCGCTCCGA
AAGTTTCCTTTTATGGCGAGGCGGCGGCGGCGGCGGCCCTATAAAAAGCGAAGCGCGCGGCGGGCGGGGA
GTCGCTGCGACGCTGCCTTCGCCCCGTGCCCCGCTCCGCCGCCGCCTCGCGCCGCCCGCCCCGGCTCTGA
CTGACCGCGTTACTCCCACAGGTGAGCGGGCGGGACGGCCCTTCTCCTCCGGGCTGTAATTAGCGCTTGG
TTTAATGACGGCTTGTTTCTTTTCTGTGGCTGCGTGAAAGCCTTGAGGGGCTCCGGGAGGGCCCTTTGTG
CGGGGGGAGCGGCTCGGGGGGTGCGTGCGTGTGTGTGTGCGTGGGGAGCGCCGCGTGCGGCTCCGCGCTG
CCCGGCGGCTGTGAGCGCTGCGGGCGCGGCGCGGGGCTTTGTGCGCTCCGCAGTGTGCGCGAGGGGAGCG
CGGCCGGGGGCGGTGCCCCGCGGTGCGGGGGGGGCTGCGAGGGGAACAAAGGCTGCGTGCGGGGTGTGTG
CGTGGGGGGGTGAGCAGGGGGTGTGGGCGCGTCGGTCGGGCTGCAACCCCCCCTGCACCCCCCTCCCCGA
GTTGCTGAGCACGGCCCGGCTTCGGGTGCGGGGCTCCGTACGGGGCGTGGCGCGGGGCTCGCCGTGCCGG
GCGGGGGGTGGCGGCAGGTGGGGGTGCCGGGCGGGGCGGGGCCGCCTCGGGCCGGGGAGGGCTCGGGGGA
GGGGCGCGGCGGCCCCCGGAGCGCCGGCGGCTGTCGAGGCGCGGCGAGCCGCAGCCATTGCCTTTTATGG
TAATCGTGCGAGAGGGCGCAGGGACTTCCTTTGTCCCAAATCTGTGCGGAGCCGAAATCTGGGAGGCGCC
GCCGCACCCCCTCTAGCGGGCGCGGGGCGAAGCGGTGCGGCGCCGGCAGGAAGGAAATGGGCGGGGAGGG
CCTTCGTGCGTCGCCGCGCCGCCGTCCCCTTCTCCCTCTCCAGCCTCGGGGCTGTCCGCGGGGGGACGGC
TGCCTTCGGGGGGGACGGGGCAGGGCGGGGTTCGGCTTCTGGCGTGTGACCGGCGGCTCTAGAGCCTCTG
CTAACCATGTTCATGCCTTCTTCTTTTTCCTACAGCTCCTGGGCAACGTGCTGGTTATTGTGCTGTCTCA
TCATTTTGGCAAAGAATTGATTTGATACCGCGGGCCCGGGTCGACGGTATCGATAAGCAGCTTGATGATC
TGTGACATGGCGGATCCCGTCGTTTTACAACGTCGTGACTGGGAAAACCCTGGCGTTACCCAACTTAATC
GCCTTGCAGCACATCCCCCTTTCGCCAGCTGGCGTAATAGCGAAGAGGCCCGCACCGATCGCCCTTCCCA
ACAGTTGCGCAGCCTGAATGGCGAATGGCGCTTTGCCTGGTTTCCGGCACCAGAAGCGGTGCCGGAAAGC
TGGCTGGAGTGCGATCTTCCTGAGGCCGATACTGTCGTCGTCCCCTCAAACTGGCAGATGCACGGTTACG
ATGCGCCCATCTACACCAACGTGACCTATCCCATTACGGTCAATCCGCCGTTTGTTCCCACGGAGAATCC
GACGGGTTGTTACTCGCTCACATTTAATGTTGATGAAAGCTGGCTACAGGAAGGCCAGACGCGAATTATT
TTTGATGGCGTTAACTCGGCGTTTCATCTGTGGTGCAACGGGCGCTGGGTCGGTTACGGCCAGGACAGTC
GTTTGCCGTCTGAATTTGACCTGAGCGCATTTTTACGCGCCGGAGAAAACCGCCTCGCGGTGATGGTGCT
GCGCTGGAGTGACGGCAGTTATCTGGAAGATCAGGATATGTGGCGGATGAGCGGCATTTTCCGTGACGTC
TCGTTGCTGCATAAACCGACTACACAAATCAGCGATTTCCATGTTGCCACTCGCTTTAATGATGATTTCA
GCCGCGCTGTACTGGAGGCTGAAGTTCAGATGTGCGGCGAGTTGCGTGACTACCTACGGGTAACAGTTTC
TTTATGGCAGGGTGAAACGCAGGTCGCCAGCGGCACCGCGCCTTTCGGCGGTGAAATTATCGATGAGCGT
GGTGGTTATGCCGATCGCGTCACACTACGTCTGAACGTCGAAAACCCGAAACTGTGGAGCGCCGAAATCC
CGAATCTCTATCGTGCGGTGGTTGAACTGCACACCGCCGACGGCACGCTGATTGAAGCAGAAGCCTGCGA
TGTCGGTTTCCGCGAGGTGCGGATTGAAAATGGTCTGCTGCTGCTGAACGGCAAGCCGTTGCTGATTCGA
GGCGTTAACCGTCACGAGCATCATCCTCTGCATGGTCAGGTCATGGATGAGCAGACGATGGTGCAGGATA
TCCTGCTGATGAAGCAGAACAACTTTAACGCCGTGCGCTGTTCGCATTATCCGAACCATCCGCTGTGGTA
CACGCTGTGCGACCGCTACGGCCTGTATGTGGTGGATGAAGCCAATATTGAAACCCACGGCATGGTGCCA
ATGAATCGTCTGACCGATGATCCGCGCTGGCTACCGGCGATGAGCGAACGCGTAACGCGAATGGTGCAGC
GCGATCGTAATCACCCGAGTGTGATCATCTGGTCGCTGGGGAATGAATCAGGCCACGGCGCTAATCACGA
CGCGCTGTATCGCTGGATCAAATCTGTCGATCCTTCCCGCCCGGTGCAGTATGAAGGCGGCGGAGCCGAC
ACCACGGCCACCGATATTATTTGCCCGATGTACGCGCGCGTGGATGAAGACCAGCCCTTCCCGGCTGTGC
CGAAATGGTCCATCAAAAAATGGCTTTCGCTACCTGGAGAGACGCGCCCGCTGATCCTTTGCGAATACGC
CCACGCGATGGGTAACAGTCTTGGCGGTTTCGCTAAATACTGGCAGGCGTTTCGTCAGTATCCCCGTTTA
CAGGGCGGCTTCGTCTGGGACTGGGTGGATCAGTCGCTGATTAAATATGATGAAAACGGCAACCCGTGGT
CGGCTTACGGCGGTGATTTTGGCGATACGCCGAACGATCGCCAGTTCTGTATGAACGGTCTGGTCTTTGC
CGACCGCACGCCGCATCCAGCGCTGACGGAAGCAAAACACCAGCAGCAGTTTTTCCAGTTCCGTTTATCC
GGGCAAACCATCGAAGTGACCAGCGAATACCTGTTCCGTCATAGCGATAACGAGCTCCTGCACTGGATGG
TGGCGCTGGATGGTAAGCCGCTGGCAAGCGGTGAAGTGCCTCTGGATGTCGCTCCACAAGGTAAACAGTT
GATTGAACTGCCTGAACTACCGCAGCCGGAGAGCGCCGGGCAACTCTGGCTCACAGTACGCGTAGTGCAA
CCGAACGCGACCGCATGGTCAGAAGCCGGGCACATCAGCGCCTGGCAGCAGTGGCGTCTGGCGGAAAACC
TCAGTGTGACGCTCCCCGCCGCGTCCCACGCCATCCCGCATCTGACCACCAGCGAAATGGATTTTTGCAT
CGAGCTGGGTAATAAGCGTTGGCAATTTAACCGCCAGTCAGGCTTTCTTTCACAGATGTGGATTGGCGAT
AAAAAACAACTGCTGACGCCGCTGCGCGATCAGTTCACCCGTGCACCGCTGGATAACGACATTGGCGTAA
GTGAAGCGACCCGCATTGACCCTAACGCCTGGGTCGAACGCTGGAAGGCGGCGGGCCATTACCAGGCCGA
AGCAGCGTTGTTGCAGTGCACGGCAGATACACTTGCTGATGCGGTGCTGATTACGACCGCTCACGCGTGG
CAGCATCAGGGGAAAACCTTATTTATCAGCCGGAAAACCTACCGGATTGATGGTAGTGGTCAAATGGCGA
TTACCGTTGATGTTGAAGTGGCGAGCGATACACCGCATCCGGCGCGGATTGGCCTGAACTGCCAGCTGGC
GCAGGTAGCAGAGCGGGTAAACTGGCTCGGATTAGGGCCGCAAGAAAACTATCCCGACCGCCTTACTGCC
GCCTGTTTTGACCGCTGGGATCTGCCATTGTCAGACATGTATACCCCGTACGTCTTCCCGAGCGAAAACG
GTCTGCGCTGCGGGACGCGCGAATTGAATTATGGCCCACACCAGTGGCGCGGCGACTTCCAGTTCAACAT
CAGCCGCTACAGTCAACAGCAACTGATGGAAACCAGCCATCGCCATCTGCTGCACGCGGAAGAAGGCACA
TGGCTGAATATCGACGGTTTCCATATGGGGATTGGTGGCGACGACTCCTGGAGCCCGTCAGTATCGGCGG
AATTCCAGCTGAGCGCCGGTCGCTACCATTACCAGTTGGTCTGGTGTCAGGGGATCCCCCGGGCTGCAGC
CAATATGGGATCGGCCATTGAACAAGATGGATTGCACGCAGGTTCTCCGGCCGCTTGGGTGGAGAGGCTA
TTCGGCTATGACTGGGCACAACAGACAATCGGCTGCTCTGATGCCGCCGTGTTCCGGCTGTCAGCGCAGG
GGCGCCCGGTTCTTTTTGTCAAGACCGACCTGTCCGGTGCCCTGAATGAACTGCAGGACGAGGCAGCGCG
GCTATCGTGGCTGGCCACGACGGGCGTTCCTTGCGCAGCTGTGCTCGACGTTGTCACTGAAGCGGGAAGG
GACTGGCTGCTATTGGGCGAAGTGCCGGGGCAGGATCTCCTGTCATCTCACCTTGCTCCTGCCGAGAAAG
TATCCATCATGGCTGATGCAATGCGGCGGCTGCATACGCTTGATCCGGCTACCTGCCCATTCGACCACCA
AGCGAAACATCGCATCGAGCGAGCACGTACTCGGATGGAAGCCGGTCTTGTCGATCAGGATGATCTGGAC
GAAGAGCATCAGGGGCTCGCGCCAGCCGAACTGTTCGCCAGGCTCAAGGCGCGCATGCCCGACGGCGATG
ATCTCGTCGTGACCCATGGCGATGCCTGCTTGCCGAATATCATGGTGGAAAATGGCCGCTTTTCTGGATT
CATCGACTGTGGCCGGCTGGGTGTGGCGGACCGCTATCAGGACATAGCGTTGGCTACCCGTGATATTGCT
GAAGAGCTTGGCGGCGAATGGGCTGACCGCTTCCTCGTGCTTTACGGTATCGCCGCTCCCGATTCGCAGC
GCATCGCCTTCTATCGCCTTCTTGACGAGTTCTTCTGAGGGGATCAATTCTCTAGGCTTGGGATCTTTGT
GAAGGAACCTTACTTCTGTGGTGTGACATAATTGGACAAACTACCTACAGAGATTTAAAGCTCTAAGGTA
AATATAAAATTTTTAAGTGTATAATGTGTTAAACTACTGATTCTAATTGTTTGTGTATTTTAGATTCACA
GTCCCAAGGCTCATTTCAGGCCCCTCAGTCCTCACAGTCTGTTCATGATCATAATCAGCCATACCACATT
TGTAGAGGTTTTACTTGCTTTAAAAAACCTCCCACACCTCCCCCTGAACCTGAAACATAAAATGAATGCA
ATTGTTGTTGTTAACTTGTTTATTGCAGCTTATAATGGTTACAAATAAAGCAATAGCATCACAAATTTCA
CAAATAAAGCATTTTTTTCACTGCATTCTAGTTGTGGTTTGTCCAAACTCATCAATGTATCTTATCATGT
CTGGATCATAATCAGCCATACCACATTTGTAGAGGTTTTACTTGCTTTAAAAAACCTCCCACACCTCCCC
CTGAACCTGAAACATAAAATGAATGCAATTGTTGTTGTTAACTTGTTTATTGCAGCTTATAATGGTTACA
AATAAAGCAATAGCATCACAAATTTCACAAATAAAGCATTTTTTTCACTGCATTCTAGTTGTGGTTTGTC
CAAACTCATCAATGTATCTTATCATGTCTGGATCATAATCAGCCATACCACATTTGTAGAGGTTTTACTT
GCTTTAAAAAACCTCCCACACCTCCCCCTGAACCTGAAACATAAAATGAATGCAATTGTTGTTGTTAACT
TGTTTATTGCAGCTTATAATGGTTACAAATAAAGCAATAGCATCACAAATTTCACAAATAAAGCATTTTT
TTCACTGCATTCTAGTTGTGGTTTGTCCAAACTCATCAATGTATCTTATCATGTCTGGATCCACTAGTTC
TAGCTAGTCTAGGTCGATGCAGGATAACTTCGTATAGCATACATTATACGAAGTTATAGATCTTGGGTAC
CGAGCTCGAATTCTACCGGGTAGGGGAGGCGCTTTTCCCAAGGCAGTCTGGAGCATGCGCTTTAGCAGCC
CCGCTGGGCACTTGGCGCTACACAAGTGGCCTCTGGCCTCGCACACATTCCACATCCACCGGTAGGCGCC
AACCGGCTCCGTTCTTTGGTGGCCCCTTCGCGCCACCTTCTACTCCTCCCCTAGTCAGGAAGTTCCCCCC
CGCCCCGCAGCTCGCGTCGTGCAGGACGTGACAAATGGAAGTAGCACGTCTCACTAGTCTCGTGCAGATG
GACAGCACCGCTGAGCAATGGAAGCGGGTAGGCCTTTGGGGCAGCGGCCAATAGCAGCTTTGCTCCTTCG
CTTTCTGGGCTCAGAGGCTGGGAAGGGGTGGGTCCGGGGGCGGGCTCAGGGGCGGGCTCAGGGGCGGGGC
GGGCGCCCGAAGGTCCTCCGGAGGCCCGGCATTCTGCACGCTTCAAAAGCGCACGTCTGCCGCGCTGTTC
TCCTCTTCCTCATCTCCGGGCCTTTCGACCTGCAGCGACCCGCTTAACAGCGTCAACAGCGTGCCGCAGA
TCTTGGTGGCGTGAAACTCCCGCACCTCTTCGGCAAGCGCCTTGTAGAAGCGCGTATGGCTTCGTACCCC
TGCCATCAACACGCGTCTGCGTTCGACCAGGCTGCGCGTTCTCGCGGCCATAGCAACCGACGTACGGCGT
TGCGCCCTCGCCGGCAGCAAGAAGCCACGGAAGTCCGCCTGGAGCAGAAAATGCCCACGCTACTGCGGGT
TTATATAGACGGTCCTCACGGGATGGGGAAAACCACCACCACGCAACTGCTGGTGGCCCTGGGTTCGCGC
GACGATATCGTCTACGTACCCGAGCCGATGACTTACTGGCAGGTGCTGGGGGCTTCCGAGACAATCGCGA
ACATCTACACCACACAACACCGCCTCGACCAGGGTGAGATATCGGCCGGGGACGCGGCGGTGGTAATGAC
AAGCGCCCAGATAACAATGGGCATGCCTTATGCCGTGACCGACGCCGTTCTGGCTCCTCATATCGGGGGG
GAGGCTGGGAGCTCACATGCCCCGCCCCCGGCCCTCACCCTCATCTTCGACCGCCATCCCATCGCCGCCC
TCCTGTGCTACCCGGCCGCGCGATACCTTATGGGCAGCATGACCCCCCAGGCCGTGCTGGCGTTCGTGGC
CCTCATCCCGCCGACCTTGCCCGGCACAAACATCGTGTTGGGGGCCCTTCCGGAGGACAGACACATCGAC
CGCCTGGCCAAACGCCAGCGCCCCGGCGAGCGGCTTGACCTGGCTATGCTGGCCGCGATTCGCCGCGTTT
ACGGGCTGCTTGCCAATACGGTGCGGTATCTGCAGGGCGGCGGGTCGTGGCGGGAGGATTGGGGACAGCT
TTCGGGGACGGCCGTGCCGCCCCAGGGTGCCGAGCCCCAGAGCAACGCGGGCCCACGACCCCATATCGGG
GACACGTTATTTACCCTGTTTCGGGCCCCCGAGTTGCTGGCCCCCAACGGCGACCTGTACAACGTGTTTG
CCTGGGCCTTGGACGTCTTGGCCAAACGCCTCCGTCCCATGCACGTCTTTATCCTGGATTACGACCAATC
GCCCGCCGGCTGCCGGGACGCCCTGCTGCAACTTACCTCCGGGATGGTCCAGACCCACGTCACCACCCCC
GGCTCCATACCGACGATCTGCGACCTGGCGCGCACGTTTGCCCGGGAGATGGGGGAGGCTAACTGAAACA
CGGAAGGAGACAATACCGGAAGGAACCCGCGCTATGACGGCAATAAAAAGACAGAATAAAACGCACGGGT
GTTGGGTCGTTTGTTCATAAACGCGGGGTTCGGTCCCAGGGCTGGCACTCTGTCGATACCCCACCGAGAC
CCCATTGGGGCCAATACGCCCGCGTTTCTTCCTTTTCCCCACCCCACCCCCCAAGTTCGGGTGAAGGCCC
AGGGCTCGCAGCCAACGTCGGGGCGGCAAGCCCTGCCATAGCCACGGGCCCCGTGGGTTAGGGACGGGGT
CCCCCATGGGGAATGGTTTATGGTTCGTGGGGGTTATTATTTTGGGCGTTGCGTGGGGTCAGGTCCACGA
CTGGACTGAGCAGACAGACCCATGGTTTTTGGATGGCCTGGGCATGGACCGCATGTACTGGCGCGACACG
AACACCGGGCGTCTGTGGCTGCCAAACACCCCCGACCCCCAAAAACCACCGCGCGGATTTCTGGCGCCGC
CGGACGAACTAAACCTGACTACGGCATCTCTGCCCCTTCTTCGCTGGTACGAGGAGCGCTTTTGTTTTGT
ATTGGTCACCACGGCCGAGTTTCCGCGGGACCCCGGCCAGGACCTGCAGAAATTGATGATCTATTAAACA
ATAAAGATGTCCACTAAAATGGAAGTTTTTCCTGTCATACTTTGTTAAGAAGGGTGAGAACAGAGTACCT
ACATTTTGAATGGAAGGATTGGAGCTACGGGGGTGGGGGTGGGGTGGGATTAGATAAATGCCTGCTCTTT
ACTGAAGGCTCTTTACTATTGCTTTATGATAATGTTTCATAGTTGGATATCATAATTTAAACAAGCAAAA
CCAAATTAAGGGCCAGCTCATTCCTCCCACTCATGATCTATAGATCTATAGATCTCTCGTGGGATCATTG
TTTTTCTCTTGATTCCCACTTTGTGGTTCTAAGTACTGTGGTTTCCAAATGTGTCAGTTTCATAGCCTGA
AGAACGAGATCAGCAGCCTCTGTTCCACATACACTTCATTCTCAGTATTGTTTTGCCAAGTTCTAATTCC
ATCAGAAGCTTAATTCTAGATAACTGATCATAATCAGCCATACCACATTTGTAGAGGTTTTACTTGCTTT
AAAAAACCTCCCACACCTCCCCCTGAACCTGAAACATAAAATGAATGCAATTGTTGTTGTTAAATTGGGC
GCGGAAGTTCCTATTCCGAAGTTCCTATTCTCTAGAAAGTATAGGAACTTCCTAGTTCTAGAGCGGCCGC
TCGACATGGTAGCCGCCGTTGTTGTTATTGTAGTTGCTACTGTTATTTCTGGCACTTCTTGGTTTTCCTC
TTAAGTGAGGAGGAACATAACCATTCTCGTTGTTGTCGTTGATGCTTAAATTTTGCACTTGTTCGCTCAG
TTCAGCCATAATATGAAATGCTTTTCTTGTTGTTCTTACGGAATACCACTTGCCACCTATCACCGAGCTC
[70 nt withheld, positions 10781-10850]
G
[124 nt withheld, positions 10852-10975]
CCCATTCGCCATTCAGGCTGCGCAACTGTTGGGAAGGGCGATCGGTGCGGGCCTCTTCGCTATTACGCCA
GCTGGCGAAAGGGGGATGTGCTGCAAGGCGATTAAGTTGGGTAACGCCAGGGTTTTCCCAGTCACGACGT
TGTAAAACGACGGCCAGTGAATTGTAATACGACTCACTATAGGGCGAATTGGGTAGGCGCGCCGAGCTCC
AGCTTTTGTTCCCTTTAGTGAGGGTTAATTTCGAGCTTGGCGTAATCATGGTCATAGCTGTTTCCTGTGT
GAAATTGTTATCCGCTCACAATTCCACACAACATACGAGCCGGAAGCATAAAGTGTAAAGCCTGGGGTGC
CTAATGAGTGAGCTAACTCACATTAATTGCGTTGCGCTCACTGCCCGCTTTCCAGTCGGGAAACCTGTCG
TGCCAGCTGCATTAATGAATCGGCCAACGCGCGGGGAGAGGCGGTTTGCGTATTGGGCGCTCTTCCGCTT
CCTCGCTCACTGACTCGCTGCGCTCGGTCGTTCGGCTGCGGCGAGCGGTATCAGCTCACTCAAAGGCGGT
AATACGGTTATCCACAGAATCAGGGGATAACGCAGGAAAGAACATGTGAGCAAAAGGCCAGCAAAAGGCC
AGGAACCGTAAAAAGGCCGCGTTGCTGGCGTTTTTCCATAGGCTCCGCCCCCCTGACGAGCATCACAAAA
ATCGACGCTCAAGTCAGAGGTGGCGAAACCCGACAGGACTATAAAGATACCAGGCGTTTCCCCCTGGAAG
CTCCCTCGTGCGCTCTCCTGTTCCGACCCTGCCGCTTACCGGATACCTGTCCGCCTTTCTCCCTTCGGGA
AGCGTGGCGCTTTCTCATAGCTCACGCTGTAGGTATCTCAGTTCGGTGTAGGTCGTTCGCTCCAAGCTGG
GCTGTGTGCACGAACCCCCCGTTCAGCCCGACCGCTGCGCCTTATCCGGTAACTATCGTCTTGAGTCCAA
CCCGGTAAGACACGACTTATCGCCACTGGCAGCAGCCACTGGTAACAGGATTAGCAGAGCGAGGTATGTA
GGCGGTGCTACAGAGTTCTTGAAGTGGTGGCCTAACTACGGCTACACTAGAAGAACAGTATTTGGTATCT
GCGCTCTGCTGAAGCCAGTTACCTTCGGAAAAAGAGTTGGTAGCTCTTGATCCGGCAAACAAACCACCGC
TGGTAGCGGTGGTTTTTTTGTTTGCAAGCAGCAGATTACGCGCAGAAAAAAAGGATCTCAAGAAGATCCT
TTGATCTTTTCTACGGGGTCTGACGCTCAGTGGAACGAAAACTCACGTTAAGGGATTTTGGTCATGAGAT
TATCAAAAAGGATCTTCACCTAGATCCTTTTAAATTAAAAATGAAGTTTTAAATCAATCTAAAGTATATA
TGAGTAAACTTGGTCTGACAGTTACCAATGCTTAATCAGTGAGGCACCTATCTCAGCGATCTGTCTATTT
CGTTCATCCATAGTTGCCTGACTCCCCGTCGTGTAGATAACTACGATACGGGAGGGCTTACCATCTGGCC
CCAGTGCTGCAATGATACCGCGAGACCCACGCTCACCGGCTCCAGATTTATCAGCAATAAACCAGCCAGC
CGGAAGGGCCGAGCGCAGAAGTGGTCCTGCAACTTTATCCGCCTCCATCCAGTCTATTAATTGTTGCCGG
GAAGCTAGAGTAAGTAGTTCGCCAGTTAATAGTTTGCGCAACGTTGTTGCCATTGCTACAGGCATCGTGG
TGTCACGCTCGTCGTTTGGTATGGCTTCATTCAGCTCCGGTTCCCAACGATCAAGGCGAGTTACATGATC
CCCCATGTTGTGCAAAAAAGCGGTTAGCTCCTTCGGTCCTCCGATCGTTGTCAGAAGTAAGTTGGCCGCA
GTGTTATCACTCATGGTTATGGCAGCACTGCATAATTCTCTTACTGTCATGCCATCCGTAAGATGCTTTT
CTGTGACTGGTGAGTACTCAACCAAGTCATTCTGAGAATAGTGTATGCGGCGACCGAGTTGCTCTTGCCC
GGCGTCAATACGGGATAATACCGCGCCACATAGCAGAACTTTAAAAGTGCTCATCATTGGAAAACGTTCT
TCGGGGCGAAAACTCTCAAGGATCTTACCGCTGTTGAGATCCAGTTCGATGTAACCCACTCGTGCACCCA
ACTGATCTTCAGCATCTTTTACTTTCACCAGCGTTTCTGGGTGAGCAAAAACAGGAAGGCAAAATGCCGC
AAAAAAGGGAATAAGGGCGACACGGAAATGTTGAATACTCATACTCTTCCTTTTTCAATATTATTGAAGC
ATTTATCAGGGTTATTGTCTCATGAGCGGATACATATTTGAATGTATTTAGAAAAATAAACAAATAGGGG
TTCCGCGCACATTTCCCCGAAAAGTGCCACCTAAATTGTAAGCGTTAATATTTTGTTAAAATTCGCGTTA
AATTTTTGTTAAATCAGCTCATTTTTTAACCAATAGGCCGAAATCGGCAAAATCCCTTATAAATCAAAAG
AATAGACCGAGATAGGGT
[37 nt withheld, positions 13514-13550]
AAAGAACGTGGACTCCAACGTCAAAGG
[49 nt withheld, positions 13578-13626]
T
[91 nt withheld, positions 13628-13718]
G
[124 nt withheld, positions 13720-13843]
CCCATTCGCCATTCAGGCTGCGCAACTGTTGGGAAGGGCGATCGGTGCGGGCCTCTTCGCTATTACGCCA
GCTGGCGAAAGGGGGATGTGCTGCAAGGCGATTAAGTTGGGTAACGCCAGGGTTTTCCCAGTCACGACGT
TGTAAAACGACGGCCAGTGAATTGTAATACGACTCACTATAGGGCGAATTGGGTACC
Features (pLannotate 1.2.2; 45 found; start..end, strand, type, name):
    105..495     -  CDS            bla(M) (fragment): β-lactamase lacking the signal sequence; bla(M); allows cytosolic expression of β-lactamase
    503..595     +  CDS            AMP2_FAGES (fragment): Experimental evidence at protein level: Swiss-Prot protein existence level 1. Antimicrobial peptide active against plant pathogenic fungi and Gram-negative and -positive bacteria. From Fagopyrum esculentum (Common buckwheat) (Polygonum fagopyrum).
    954..1257    +  enhancer       CMV enhancer: human cytomegalovirus immediate early enhancer
   1259..1536    +  promoter       chicken β-actin promoter: No description available
   1538..2555    +  intron         chimeric intron: chimera between introns from chicken β-actin and rabbit β-globin
   2629..2648    -  misc_feature   MCS (fragment): pBluescript multiple cloning site
   2679..5719    +  CDS            lacZ (fragment): β-galactosidase; lacZ
   5722..5739    +  misc_feature   MCS (fragment): pBluescript multiple cloning site
   5745..6548    +  CDS            NeoR/KanR: aminoglycoside phosphotransferase from Tn5; aph(3')-II (or nptII); confers resistance to neomycin, kanamycin, and G418 (Geneticin®)
   6572..6646    +  CDS            small t antigen (fragment): SV40 (simian virus 40) small t antigen
   6648..6713    +  intron         small t intron: SV40 (simian virus 40) small t antigen intron
   6713..6850    +  CDS            large T antigen (fragment): large T antigen from SV40 (simian virus 40)
   6873..7007    +  polyA_signal   SV40 poly(A) signal: SV40 polyadenylation signal
   7004..7087    +  CDS            large T antigen (fragment): large T antigen from SV40 (simian virus 40)
   7110..7244    +  polyA_signal   SV40 poly(A) signal: SV40 polyadenylation signal
   7241..7324    +  CDS            large T antigen (fragment): large T antigen from SV40 (simian virus 40)
   7347..7481    +  polyA_signal   SV40 poly(A) signal: SV40 polyadenylation signal
   7514..7547    +  protein_bind   loxP: Cre-mediated recombination occurs in the 8-bp core sequence (GCATACAT). Cre recombinase
   7555..7573    -  misc_feature   MCS (fragment): pUC18/19 multiple cloning site
   7578..8077    +  promoter       PGK promoter: mouse phosphoglycerate kinase 1 promoter
   8079..8097    +  promoter       Mini-TK promoter (fragment): minimal herpes simplex virus (HSV) thymidine kinase promoter
   8119..8154    +  5'UTR          HSV TK 5'-UTR (fragment): 5' untranslated region from the herpes simplex virus thymidine kinase gene
   8311..9306    +  CDS            ΔTK: truncated herpes simplex virus thymidine kinase (Salomon et al., 1995) confers sensitivity to nucleoside analogs such as acyclovir or ganciclovir
   9348..9396    +  polyA_signal   HSV TK poly(A) signal: herpes simplex virus thymidine kinase polyadenylation signal (Cole and Stacy, 1985)
   9596..9910    +  CDS            gH (fragment): GH_HHV11 - Experimental evidence at protein level: Swiss-Prot protein existence level 1. The heterodimer glycoprotein H-glycoprotein L is required for the fusion of viral and plasma membranes leading to virus entry into the host cell. Following initial binding to host receptor, membrane fusion is mediated by the fusion machinery composed of gB and the heterodimer gH/gL. May also be involved in the fusion between the virion envelope and the outer nuclear membrane during virion morphogenesis. From Human herpesvirus 1 (strain 17) (HHV-1) (Human herpes simplex virus 1).
   9914..10367   +  polyA_signal   PGK poly(A) signal: mouse phosphoglycerate kinase 1 polyadenylation signal
  10385..10469   +  CDS            large T antigen (fragment): large T antigen from SV40 (simian virus 40)
  10504..10551   +  protein_bind   FRT: FLP-mediated recombination occurs in the 8-bp core sequence TCTAGAAA (Turan and Bode, 2011). FLP recombinase from the Saccharomyces cerevisiae 2μ plasmid
  10552..10570   -  misc_feature   MCS (fragment): pBluescript multiple cloning site
  10579..10719   -  CDS            DED1 (fragment): DED1_YEAST - Also known as SPP81. Experimental evidence at protein level: Swiss-Prot protein existence level 1. ATP-binding RNA helicase involved in translation initiation. Remodels RNA in response to ADP and ATP concentrations by facilitating disruption, but also formation of RNA duplexes. Has weak ATP-dependent affinity for dsRNA, but strong ATP-dependent affinity for ssRNA. Acts as a virus host factor involved in the replication of the MBV and the L-A viruses by promoting the negative-strand RNA synthesis. May be involved in recognition of the preinitiation complex and DNA binding of the RN
  10715..10774   -  CDS            YO201_YEAST (fragment): Protein uncertain: Swiss-Prot protein existence level 5. From Saccharomyces cerevisiae (strain ATCC 204508 / S288c) (Baker's yeast).
  10781..10975   -  rep_origin     f1 ori (fragment) (sequence partly withheld): f1 bacteriophage origin of replication; arrow indicates direction of (+) strand synthesis
  10980..11137   -  CDS            lacZα (fragment): LacZα fragment of β-galactosidase; lacZ fragment
  11140..11158   +  promoter       T7 promoter: promoter for bacteriophage T7 RNA polymerase
  11197..11215   -  promoter       T3 promoter: promoter for bacteriophage T3 RNA polymerase
  11258..11280   -  protein_bind   lac operator (fragment): The lac repressor binds to the lac operator to inhibit transcription in E. coli. This inhibition can be relieved by adding lactose or isopropyl-β-D-thiogalactopyranoside (IPTG). lac repressor encoded by lacI
  11284..11314   -  promoter       lac promoter: promoter for the E. coli lac operon
  11329..11350   -  protein_bind   CAP binding site: CAP binding activates transcription in the presence of cAMP. E. coli catabolite activator protein
  11363..11455   -  CDS            lacI (fragment): lac repressor; lacI; The lac repressor binds to the lac operator to inhibit transcription in E. coli. This inhibition can be relieved by adding lactose or isopropyl-β-D-thiogalactopyranoside (IPTG).
  11638..12226   -  rep_origin     ori: high-copy-number ColE1/pMB1/pBR322/pUC origin of replication
  12397..13257   -  CDS            AmpR: β-lactamase; bla; confers resistance to ampicillin, carbenicillin, and related antibiotics
  13258..13362   -  promoter       AmpR promoter: bla
  13415..13843   -  rep_origin     f1 ori (sequence partly withheld): f1 bacteriophage origin of replication; arrow indicates direction of (+) strand synthesis
  13848..14005   -  CDS            lacZα (fragment): LacZα fragment of β-galactosidase; lacZ fragment
  14008..14026   +  promoter       T7 promoter: promoter for bacteriophage T7 RNA polymerase
