[The description below was written by a language model from this plasmid's Addgene catalogue record and pLannotate feature annotations shown in this document.]
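Description:
pMADM-beta is a roughly 14 kb mammalian expression plasmid built on the pBluescript SK(+) backbone. It is maintained in E. coli at high copy through a ColE1/pUC-type origin and selected with ampicillin via the AmpR β-lactamase gene. The feature table also shows f1 origin sequences, T7 and T3 promoters and lacZα/lac promoter remnants. Some of these backbone elements appear twice or as fragments, which suggests duplicated Bluescript-derived sequence in the assembled plasmid. Short hits to unrelated plant, yeast and herpesvirus proteins are probably annotation artefacts or sequence carried along with the cloned fragments.

The payload consists of two tandem cassettes in the same orientation. The first uses the CAG promoter (CMV enhancer, chicken β-actin promoter and chimeric β-actin/β-globin intron) to drive Beta-Geo, a fusion of lacZ β-galactosidase with Tn5 neomycin phosphotransferase. This fusion provides both G418 resistance and a histochemical reporter. It is followed by SV40 small t intron sequence and three consecutive SV40 polyadenylation signals, a strong transcriptional stop, and then a loxP site. The second cassette places a truncated HSV thymidine kinase under the mouse PGK promoter, with HSV TK and PGK polyadenylation signals. It confers sensitivity to nucleoside analogues such as ganciclovir and so allows negative selection. A single FRT site lies downstream of this cassette.

The record gives no explicit purpose. The name and the associated publication link the plasmid to extensions of the MADM (Mosaic Analysis with Double Markers) system in mice. The combination of positive and negative selection markers with single loxP and FRT sites is consistent with recombinase-based genome engineering in mouse cells. No homology arms are annotated, and the record does not state the intended integration locus.
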