Addgene plasmid #36891: pMADM-beta
Depositing lab: Liqun Luo. Publication: Extensions of MADM (Mosaic Analysis with Double Markers) in Mice. Tasic B, Miyamichi K, Hippenmeyer S, Dani VS, Zeng H, Joo W, Zong H, Chen-Tsai Y, Luo L. PLoS One. 2012;7(3):e33332. Epub 2012 Mar 27. 10.1371/journal.pone.0033332 PubMed 22479386.
Backbone
  Vector backbone: pBluescript SK(+)
  Backbone manufacturer: Stratagene
  Backbone size w/o insert (bp): 3000
  Total vector size (bp): 14025
  Vector type: Mammalian Expression
  Selectable markers: Neomycin (select with G418) ; thymidine kinase
Growth in bacteria
  Bacterial resistance: Ampicillin, 100 μg/mL
  Growth temperature: 37°C
  Growth strain: DH5alpha
  Copy number: High Copy
Gene/Insert 1
  Gene/Insert name: Beta-Geo (alt name: neomycin phosphotransferase and beta-galactosidase fusion)
  Promoter: CAG (chicken beta actin promoter and CMV enhancer)
  Cloning method: Unknown
  Sequencing primers: 5′ see sequence; 3′ see sequence
Gene/Insert 2
  Gene/Insert name: thymidine kinase
  Promoter: PGK (phosphoglycerate kinase) promoter
  Cloning method: Unknown
  Sequencing primers: 5′ see sequence; 3′ see sequence
Terms and licenses: Academic/Nonprofit Terms; Industry Terms: Not Available to Industry
How to cite: pMADM-beta was a gift from Liqun Luo (Addgene plasmid # 36891 ; http://n2t.net/addgene:36891 ; RRID:Addgene_36891)
