>Addgene plasmid #36891 | pMADM-beta | addgene partial sequence | sequence record 49921 | MSCV-rev 5'-CAGCGGGGCTGCTAAAGCGCATGC-3'
CTCGGTACCCAAGATCTATAACTTCGNTATAANGCTATGCTATACGAAGTTATCCTGCATCGACCTAGAC
TAGCTAGAACTAGTGGATCCAGACATGATAAGATACATTGATGAGTTTGGACAAACCACAACTAGAATGC
AGTGAAAAAAATGCTTTATTTGTGAAATTTGTGATGCTATTGCTTTATTTGTAACCATTATAAGCTGCAA
TAAACAAGTTAACAACAACAATTGCATTCATTTTATGTTTCAGGTTCAGGGGGAGGTGTGGGAGGTTTTT
TAAAGCAAGTAAAACCTCTACAAATGTGGTATGGCTGATTATGATCCAGACATGATAAGATACATTGATG
AGTTTGGACAAACCACAACTAGAATGCAGTGAAAAAAATGCTTTATTTGTGAAATTTGTGATGCTATTGC
TTTATTTGTAACCATTATAAGCTGCAATAAACAAGTTAACAACAACAATTGCATTCATTTTATGTTTCA
