>Addgene plasmid #36891 | pMADM-beta | addgene partial sequence | sequence record 51140 | K1 5'-CAGTCATAGCCGAATAGCCT-3'
ATCTTGTTCAATGGCCGAATCCCATATTGGCTGCAGCCCGGGGGATCCCCTGACACCAGACCAACTGGTA
ATGGTAGCGACCGGCGCTCAGCTGGAATTCCGCCGATACTGACGGGCTCCAGGAGTCGTCGCCACCAATC
CCCATATGGAAACCGTCGATATTCAGCCATGTGCCTTCTTCCGCGTGCAGCAGATGGCGATGGCTGGTTT
CCATCAGTTGCTGTTGACTGTAGCGGCTGATGTTGAACTGGAAGTCGCCGCGCCACTGGTGTGGGCCATA
ATTCAATTCGCGCGTCCCGCAGCGCAGACCGTTTTCGCTCGGGAAGACGTACGGGGTATACATGTCTGAC
AATGGCAGATCCCAGCGGTCAAAACAGGCGGCAGTAAGGCGGTCGGGATAGTTTTCTTGCGGCCCTAATC
CGAGCCAGTTTACCCGCTCTGCTACCTGCGCCAGCTGGCAGTTCAGGCCAATCCGCGCCGGATGCGGTGT
ATCGCTCGCCACTTCAACATCAACGGTAATCGCCATTTGACCACTACCATCAATCCGGTAGGTTTTCCGG
CTGATAAATAAGGTTTTCCCCTGATGCTGCCACGCGTGAGCGGTCGTAATCAGCACCGCATCAGCAAGTG
TATCTGCCGTGCACTGCAACAACGCTGCTTCGGCCTGGTAATGGCCCGCCGCCTTCCAGCGTTCGACCCA
GGCGTTAGGGTCAATGCGG
