>Addgene plasmid #36891 | pMADM-beta | addgene partial sequence | sequence record 51143 | TK-pA-R 5'-ttgtctccttccgtgtttca-3'
ATCGTCGGTATGGAGCCGGGGGTGGTGACGTGGGTCTGGACCATCCCGGAGGTAAGTTGCAGCAGGGCGT
CCCGGCAGCCGGCGGGCGATTGGTCGTAATCCAGGATAAAGACGTGCATGGGACGGAGGCGTTTGGCCAA
GACGTCCAAGGCCCAGGCAAACACGTTGTACAGGTCGCCGTTGGGGGCCAGCAACTCGGGGGCCCGAAAC
AGGGTAAATAACGTGTCCCCGATATGGGGTCGTGGGCCCGCGTTGCTCTGGGGCTCGGCACCCTGGGGCG
GCACGGCCGTCCCCGAAAGCTGTCCCCAATCCTCCCGCCACGACCCGCCGCCCTGCAGATACCGCACCGT
ATTGGCAAGCAGCCCGTAAACGCGGCGAATCGCGGCCAGCATAGCCAGGTCAAGCCGCTCGCCGGGGCGC
TGGCGTTTGGCCAGGCGGTCGATGTGTCTGTCCTCCGGAAGGGCCCCCAACACGATGTTTGTGCCGGGCA
AGGTCGGCGGGATGAGGGCCACGAACGCCAGCACGGCCTGGGGGGTCATGCTGCCCATAAGGTATCGCGC
GGCCGGGTAGCACAGGAGGGCGGCGATGGGATGGCGGTCGAAGATGAGGGTGAGGGCCGGGGGCGGGGCA
TGTGAGCTCCCAGCCTCCCCCCCGATATGAGGAGCCAGAACGGCGTCGGTCACGGCATAAGGCATGCCCA
TTGTTATCTGGGCGCTTGTCATTACCACCGCCGCGTCCCCGGCCGATATCTCA
