>Addgene plasmid #36891 | pMADM-beta | addgene partial sequence | sequence record 190390 | Addgene Partial NGS Result
AGGGCTCGGGGGAGGGGCGCGGCGGCCCCCGGAGCGCCGGCGGCTGTCGAGGCGCGGCGAGCCGCAGCCA
TTGCCTTTTATGGTAATCGTGCGAGAGGGCGCAGGGACTTCCTTTGTCCCAAATCTGTGCGGAGCCGAAA
TCTGGGAGGCGCCGCCGCACCCCCTCTAGCGGGCGCGGGGCGAAGCGGTGCGGCGCCGGCAGGAAGGAAA
TGGGCGGGGAGGGCCTTCGTGCGTCGCCGCGCCGCCGTCCCCTTCTCCCTCTCCAGCCTCGGGGCTGTCC
GCGGGGGGACGGCTGCCTTCGGGGGGGACGGGGCAGGGCGGGGTTCGGCTTCTGGCGTGTGACCGGCGGC
TCTAGAGCCTCTGCTAACCATGTTCATGCCTTCTTCTTTTTCCTACAGCTCCTGGGCAACGTGCTGGTTA
TTGTGCTGTCTCATCATTTTGGCAAAGAATTGATTTGATACCGCGGGCCCGGGTCGACGGTATCGATAAG
CAGCTTGATGATCTGTGACATGGCGGATCCCGTCGTTTTACAACGTCGTGACTGGGAAAACCCTGGCGTT
ACCCAACTTAATCGCCTTGCAGCACATCCCCCTTTCGCCAGCTGGCGTAATAGCGAAGAGGCCCGCACCG
ATCGCCCTTCCCAACAGTTGCGCAGCCTGAATGGCGAATGGCGCTTTGCCTGGTTTCCGGCACCAGAAGC
GGTGCCGGAAAGCTGGCTGGAGTGCGATCTTCCTGAGGCCGATACTGTCGTCGTCCCCTCAAACTGGCAG
ATGCACGGTTACGATGCGCCCATCTACACCAACGTGACCTATCCCATTACGGTCAATCCGCCGTTTGTTC
CCACGGAGAATCCGACGGGTTGTTACTCGCTCACATTTAATGTTGATGAAAGCTGGCTACAGGAAGGCCA
GACGCGAATTATTTTTGATGGCGTTAACTCGGCGTTTCATCTGTGGTGCAACGGGCGCTGGGTCGGTTAC
GGCCAGGACAGTCGTTTGCCGTCTGAATTTGACCTGAGCGCATTTTTACGCGCCGGAGAAAACCGCCTCG
CGGTGATGGTGCTGCGCTGGAGTGACGGCAGTTATCTGGAAGATCAGGATATGTGGCGGATGAGCGGCAT
TTTCCGTGACGTCTCGTTGCTGCATAAACCGACTACACAAATCAGCGATTTCCATGTTGCCACTCGCTTT
AATGATGATTTCAGCCGCGCTGTACTGGAGGCTGAAGTTCAGATGTGCGGCGAGTTGCGTGACTACCTAC
GGGTAACAGTTTCTTTATGGCAGGGTGAAACGCAGGTCGCCAGCGGCACCGCGCCTTTCGGCGGTGAAAT
TATCGATGAGCGTGGTGGTTATGCCGATCGCGTCACACTACGTCTGAACGTCGAAAACCCGAAACTGTGG
AGCGCCGAAATCCCGAATCTCTATCGTGCGGTGGTTGAACTGCACACCGCCGACGGCACGCTGATTGAAG
CAGAAGCCTGCGATGTCGGTTTCCGCGAGGTGCGGATTGAAAATGGTCTGCTGCTGCTGAACGGCAAGCC
GTTGCTGATTCGAGGCGTTAACCGTCACGAGCATCATCCTCTGCATGGTCAGGTCATGGATGAGCAGACG
ATGGTGCAGGATATCCTGCTGATGAAGCAGAACAACTTTAACGCCGTGCGCTGTTCGCATTATCCGAACC
ATCCGCTGTGGTACACGCTGTGCGACCGCTACGGCCTGTATGTGGTGGATGAAGCCAATATTGAAACCCA
CGGCATGGTGCCAATGAATCGTCTGACCGATGATCCGCGCTGGCTACCGGCGATGAGCGAACGCGTAACG
CGAATGGTGCAGCGCGATCGTAATCACCCGAGTGTGATCATCTGGTCGCTGGGGAATGAATCAGGCCACG
GCGCTAATCACGACGCGCTGTATCGCTGGATCAAATCTGTCGATCCTTCCCGCCCGGTGCAGTATGAAGG
CGGCGGAGCCGACACCACGGCCACCGATATTATTTGCCCGATGTACGCGCGCGTGGATGAAGACCAGCCC
TTCCCGGCTGTGCCGAAATGGTCCATCAAAAAATGGCTTTCGCTACCTGGAGAGACGCGCCCGCTGATCC
TTTGCGAATACGCCCACGCGATGGGTAACAGTCTTGGCGGTTTCGCTAAATACTGGCAGGCGTTTCGTCA
GTATCCCCGTTTACAGGGCGGCTTCGTCTGGGACTGGGTGGATCAGTCGCTGATTAAATATGATGAAAAC
GGCAACCCGTGGTCGGCTTACGGCGGTGATTTTGGCGATACGCCGAACGATCGCCAGTTCTGTATGAACG
GTCTGGTCTTTGCCGACCGCACGCCGCATCCAGCGCTGACGGAAGCAAAACACCAGCAGCAGTTTTTCCA
GTTCCGTTTATCCGGGCAAACCATCGAAGTGACCAGCGAATACCTGTTCCGTCATAGCGATAACGAGCTC
CTGCACTGGATGGTGGCGCTGGATGGTAAGCCGCTGGCAAGCGGTGAAGTGCCTCTGGATGTCGCTCCAC
AAGGTAAACAGTTGATTGAACTGCCTGAACTACCGCAGCCGGAGAGCGCCGGGCAACTCTGGCTCACAGT
ACGCGTAGTGCAACCGAACGCGACCGCATGGTCAGAAGCCGGGCACATCAGCGCCTGGCAGCAGTGGCGT
CTGGCGGAAAACCTCAGTGTGACGCTCCCCGCCGCGTCCCACGCCATCCCGCATCTGACCACCAGCGAAA
TGGATTTTTGCATCGAGCTGGGTAATAAGCGTTGGCAATTTAACCGCCAGTCAGGCTTTCTTTCACAGAT
GTGGATTGGCGATAAAAAACAACTGCTGACGCCGCTGCGCGATCAGTTCACCCGTGCACCGCTGGATAAC
GACATTGGCGTAAGTGAAGCGACCCGCATTGACCCTAACGCCTGGGTCGAACGCTGGAAGGCGGCGGGCC
ATTACCAGGCCGAAGCAGCGTTGTTGCAGTGCACGGCAGATACACTTGCTGATGCGGTGCTGATTACGAC
CGCTCACGCGTGGCAGCATCAGGGGAAAACCTTATTTATCAGCCGGAAAACCTACCGGATTGATGGTAGT
GGTCAAATGGCGATTACCGTTGATGTTGAAGTGGCGAGCGATACACCGCATCCGGCGCGGATTGGCCTGA
ACTGCCAGCTGGCGCAGGTAGCAGAGCGGGTAAACTGGCTCGGATTAGGGCCGCAAGAAAACTATCCCGA
CCGCCTTACTGCCGCCTGTTTTGACCGCTGGGATCTGCCATTGTCAGACATGTATACCCCGTACGTCTTC
CCGAGCGAAAACGGTCTGCGCTGCGGGACGCGCGAATTGAATTATGGCCCACACCAGTGGCGCGGCGACT
TCCAGTTCAACATCAGCCGCTACAGTCAACAGCAACTGATGGAAACCAGCCATCGCCATCTGCTGCACGC
GGAAGAAGGCACATGGCTGAATATCGACGGTTTCCATATGGGGATTGGTGGCGACGACTCCTGGAGCCCG
TCAGTATCGGCGGAATTCCAGCTGAGCGCCGGTCGCTACCATTACCAGTTGGTCTGGTGTCAGGGGATCC
CCCGGGCTGCAGCCAATATGGGATCGGCCATTGAACAAGATGGATTGCACGCAGGTTCTCCGGCCGCTTG
GGTGGAGAGGCTATTCGGCTATGACTGGGCACAACAGACAATCGGCTGCTCTGATGCCGCCGTGTTCCGG
CTGTCAGCGCAGGGGCGCCCGGTTCTTTTTGTCAAGACCGACCTGTCCGGTGCCCTGAATGAACTGCAGG
ACGAGGCAGCGCGGCTATCGTGGCTGGCCACGACGGGCGTTCCTTGCGCAGCTGTGCTCGACGTTGTCAC
TGAAGCGGGAAGGGACTGGCTGCTATTGGGCGAAGTGCCGGGGCAGGATCTCCTGTCATCTCACCTTGCT
CCTGCCGAGAAAGTATCCATCATGGCTGATGCAATGCGGCGGCTGCATACGCTTGATCCGGCTACCTGCC
CATTCGACCACCAAGCGAAACATCGCATCGAGCGAGCACGTACTCGGATGGAAGCCGGTCTTGTCGATCA
GGATGATCTGGACGAAGAGCATCAGGGGCTCGCGCCAGCCGAACTGTTCGCCAGGCTCAAGGCGCGCATG
CCCGACGGCGATGATCTCGTCGTGACCCATGGCGATGCCTGCTTGCCGAATATCATGGTGGAAAATGGCC
GCTTTTCTGGATTCATCGACTGTGGCCGGCTGGGTGTGGCGGACCGCTATCAGGACATAGCGTTGGCTAC
CCGTGATATTGCTGAAGAGCTTGGCGGCGAATGGGCTGACCGCTTCCTCGTGCTTTACGGTATCGCCGCT
CCCGATTCGCAGCGCATCGCCTTCTATCGCCTTCTTGACGAGTTCTTCTGAGGGGATCAATTCTCTAGGC
TTGGGATCTTTGTGAAGGAACCTTACTTCTGTGGTGTGACATAATTGGACAAACTACCTACAGAGATTTA
AAGCTCTAAGGTAAATATAAAATTTTTAAGTGTATAATGTGTTAAACTACTGATTCTAATTGTTTGTGTA
TTTTAGATTCACAGTCCCAAGGCTCATTTCAGGCCCCTCAGTCCTCACAGTCTGTTCATGATCATAATCA
GCCATACCACATTTGTAGAGGTTTTACTTGCTTTAAAAAACCTCCCACACCTCCCCCTGAACCTGAAACA
TAAAATGAATGCAATTGTTGTTGTTAACTTGTTTATTGCAGCTTATAATGGTTACAAATAAAGCAATAGC
ATCACAAATTTCACAAATAAAGCATTTTTTTCACTGCATTCTAGTTGTGGTTTGTCCAAACTCATCAATG
TATCTTATCATGTCTGGATCATAATCAGCCATACCACATTTGTAGAGGTTTTACTTGCTTTAAAAAACCT
CCCACACCTCCCCCTGAACCTGAAACATAAAATGAATGCAATTGTTGTTGTTAACTTGTTTATTGCAGCT
TATAATGGTTACAAATAAAGCAATAGCATCACAAATTTCACAAATAAAGCATTTTTTTCACTGCATTCTA
GTTGTGGTTTGTCCAAACTCATCAATGTATCTTATCATGTCTGGATCATAATCAGCCATACCACATTTGT
AGAGGTTTTACTTGCTTTAAAAAACCTCCCACACCTCCCCCTGAACCTGAAACATAAAATGAATGCAATT
GTTGTTGTTAACTTGTTTATTGCAGCTTATAATGGTTACAAATAAAGCAATAGCATCACAAATTTCACAA
ATAAAGCATTTTTTTCACTGCATTCTAGTTGTGGTTTGTCCAAACTCATCAATGTATCTTATCATGTCTG
GATCCACTAGTTCTAGCTAGTCTAGGTCGATGCAGGATAACTTCGTATAGCATACATTATACGAAGTTAT
AGATCTTGGGTACCGAGCTCGAATTCTACCGGGTAGGGGAGGCGCTTTTCCCAAGGCAGTCTGGAGCATG
CGCTTTAGCAGCCCCGCTGGGCACTTGGCGCTACACAAGTGGCCTCTGGCCTCGCACACATTCCACATCC
ACCGGTAGGCGCCAACCGGCTCCGTTCTTTGGTGGCCCCTTCGCGCCACCTTCTACTCCTCCCCTAGTCA
GGAAGTTCCCCCCCGCCCCGCAGCTCGCGTCGTGCAGGACGTGACAAATGGAAGTAGCACGTCTCACTAG
TCTCGTGCAGATGGACAGCACCGCTGAGCAATGGAAGCGGGTAGGCCTTTGGGGCAGCGGCCAATAGCAG
CTTTGCTCCTTCGCTTTCTGGGCTCAGAGGCTGGGAAGGGGTGGGTCCGGGGGCGGGCTCAGGGGCGGGC
TCAGGGGCGGGGCGGGCGCCCGAAGGTCCTCCGGAGGCCCGGCATTCTGCACGCTTCAAAAGCGCACGTC
TGCCGCGCTGTTCTCCTCTTCCTCATCTCCGGGCCTTTCGACCTGCAGCGACCCGCTTAACAGCGTCAAC
AGCGTGCCGCAGATCTTGGTGGCGTGAAACTCCCGCACCTCTTCGGCAAGCGCCTTGTAGAAGCGCGTAT
GGCTTCGTACCCCTGCCATCAACACGCGTCTGCGTTCGACCAGGCTGCGCGTTCTCGCGGCCATAGCAAC
CGACGTACGGCGTTGCGCCCTCGCCGGCAGCAAGAAGCCACGGAAGTCCGCCTGGAGCAGAAAATGCCCA
CGCTACTGCGGGTTTATATAGACGGTCCTCACGGGATGGGGAAAACCACCACCACGCAACTGCTGGTGGC
CCTGGGTTCGCGCGACGATATCGTCTACGTACCCGAGCCGATGACTTACTGGCAGGTGCTGGGGGCTTCC
GAGACAATCGCGAACATCTACACCACACAACACCGCCTCGACCAGGGTGAGATATCGGCCGGGGACGCGG
CGGTGGTAATGACAAGCGCCCAGATAACAATGGGCATGCCTTATGCCGTGACCGACGCCGTTCTGGCTCC
TCATATCGGGGGGGAGGCTGGGAGCTCACATGCCCCGCCCCCGGCCCTCACCCTCATCTTCGACCGCCAT
CCCATCGCCGCCCTCCTGTGCTACCCGGCCGCGCGATACCTTATGGGCAGCATGACCCCCCAGGCCGTGC
TGGCGTTCGTGGCCCTCATCCCGCCGACCTTGCCCGGCACAAACATCGTGTTGGGGGCCCTTCCGGAGGA
CAGACACATCGACCGCCTGGCCAAACGCCAGCGCCCCGGCGAGCGGCTTGACCTGGCTATGCTGGCCGCG
ATTCGCCGCGTTTACGGGCTGCTTGCCAATACGGTGCGGTATCTGCAGGGCGGCGGGTCGTGGCGGGAGG
ATTGGGGACAGCTTTCGGGGACGGCCGTGCCGCCCCAGGGTGCCGAGCCCCAGAGCAACGCGGGCCCACG
ACCCCATATCGGGGACACGTTATTTACCCTGTTTCGGGCCCCCGAGTTGCTGGCCCCCAACGGCGACCTG
TACAACGTGTTTGCCTGGGCCTTGGACGTCTTGGCCAAACGCCTCCGTCCCATGCACGTCTTTATCCTGG
ATTACGACCAATCGCCCGCCGGCTGCCGGGACGCCCTGCTGCAACTTACCTCCGGGATGGTCCAGACCCA
CGTCACCACCCCCGGCTCCATACCGACGATCTGCGACCTGGCGCGCACGTTTGCCCGGGAGATGGGGGAG
GCTAACTGAAACACGGAAGGAGACAATACCGGAAGGAACCCGCGCTATGACGGCAATAAAAAGACAGAAT
AAAACGCACGGGTGTTGGGTCGTTTGTTCATAAACGCGGGGTTCGGTCCCAGGGCTGGCACTCTGTCGAT
ACCCCACCGAGACCCCATTGGGGCCAATACGCCCGCGTTTCTTCCTTTTCCCCACCCCACCCCCCAAGTT
CGGGTGAAGGCCCAGGGCTCGCAGCCAACGTCGGGGCGGCAAGCCCTGCCATAGCCACGGGCCCCGTGGG
TTAGGGACGGGGTCCCCCATGGGGAATGGTTTATGGTTCGTGGGGGTTATTATTTTGGGCGTTGCGTGGG
GTCAGGTCCACGACTGGACTGAGCAGACAGACCCATGGTTTTTGGATGGCCTGGGCATGGACCGCATGTA
CTGGCGCGACACGAACACCGGGCGTCTGTGGCTGCCAAACACCCCCGACCCCCAAAAACCACCGCGCGGA
TTTCTGGCGCCGCCGGACGAACTAAACCTGACTACGGCATCTCTGCCCCTTCTTCGCTGGTACGAGGAGC
GCTTTTGTTTTGTATTGGTCACCACGGCCGAGTTTCCGCGGGACCCCGGCCAGGACCTGCAGAAATTGAT
GATCTATTAAACAATAAAGATGTCCACTAAAATGGAAGTTTTTCCTGTCATACTTTGTTAAGAAGGGTGA
GAACAGAGTACCTACATTTTGAATGGAAGGATTGGAGCTACGGGGGTGGGGGTGGGGTGGGATTAGATAA
ATGCCTGCTCTTTACTGAAGGCTCTTTACTATTGCTTTATGATAATGTTTCATAGTTGGATATCATAATT
TAAACAAGCAAAACCAAATTAAGGGCCAGCTCATTCCTCCCACTCATGATCTATAGATCTATAGATCTCT
CGTGGGATCATTGTTTTTCTCTTGATTCCCACTTTGTGGTTCTAAGTACTGTGGTTTCCAAATGTGTCAG
TTTCATAGCCTGAAGAACGAGATCAGCAGCCTCTGTTCCACATACACTTCATTCTCAGTATTGTTTTGCC
AAGTTCTAATTCCATCAGAAGCTTAATTCTAGATAACTGATCATAATCAGCCATACCACATTTGTAGAGG
TTTTACTTGCTTTAAAAAACCTCCCACACCTCCCCCTGAACCTGAAACATAAAATGAATGCAATTGTTGT
TGTTAAATTGGGCGCGGAAGTTCCTATTCCGAAGTTCCTATTCTCTAGAAAGTATAGGAACTTCCTAGTT
CTAGAGCGGCCGCTCGACATGGTAGCCGCCGTTGTTGTTATTGTAGTTGCTACTGTTATTTCTGGCACTT
CTTGGTTTTCCTCTTAAGTGAGGAGGAACATAACCATTCTCGTTGTTGTCGTTGATGCTTAAATTTTGCA
CTTGTTCGCTCAGTTCAGCCATAATATGAAATGCTTTTCTTGTTGTTCTTACGGAATACCACTTGCCACC
TATCACCGAGCTC
[70 nt withheld, positions 8624-8693]
G
[124 nt withheld, positions 8695-8818]
CCCATTCGCCATTCAGGCTGCGCAACTGTTGGGAAGGGCGATCGGTGCGGGCCTCTTCGCTATTACGCCA
GCTGGCGAAAGGGGGATGTGCTGCAAGGCGATTAAGTTGGGTAACGCCAGGGTTTTCCCAGTCACGACGT
TGTAAAACGACGGCCAGTGAATTGTAATACGACTCACTATAGGGCGAATTGGGTAGGCGCGCCGAGCTCC
AGCTTTTGTTCCCTTTAGTGAGGGTTAATTTCGAGCTTGGCGTAATCATGGTCATAGCTGTTTCCTGTGT
GAAATTGTTATCCGCTCACAATTCCACACAACATACGAGCCGGAAGCATAAAGTGTAAAGCCTGGGGTGC
CTAATGAGTGAGCTAACTCACATTAATTGCGTTGCGCTCACTGCCCGCTTTCCAGTCGGGAAACCTGTCG
TGCCAGCTGCATTAATGAATCGGCCAACGCGCGGGGAGAGGCGGTTTGCGTATTGGGCGCTCTTCCGCTT
CCTCGCTCACTGACTCGCTGCGCTCGGTCGTTCGGCTGCGGCGAGCGGTATCAGCTCACTCAAAGGCGGT
AATACGGTTATCCACAGAATCAGGGGATAACGCAGGAAAGAACATGTGAGCAAAAGGCCAGCAAAAGGCC
AGGAACCGTAAAAAGGCCGCGTTGCTGGCGTTTTTCCATAGGCTCCGCCCCCCTGACGAGCATCACAAAA
ATCGACGCTCAAGTCAGAGGTGGCGAAACCCGACAGGACTATAAAGATACCAGGCGTTTCCCCCTGGAAG
CTCCCTCGTGCGCTCTCCTGTTCCGACCCTGCCGCTTACCGGATACCTGTCCGCCTTTCTCCCTTCGGGA
AGCGTGGCGCTTTCTCATAGCTCACGCTGTAGGTATCTCAGTTCGGTGTAGGTCGTTCGCTCCAAGCTGG
GCTGTGTGCACGAACCCCCCGTTCAGCCCGACCGCTGCGCCTTATCCGGTAACTATCGTCTTGAGTCCAA
CCCGGTAAGACACGACTTATCGCCACTGGCAGCAGCCACTGGTAACAGGATTAGCAGAGCGAGGTATGTA
GGCGGTGCTACAGAGTTCTTGAAGTGGTGGCCTAACTACGGCTACACTAGAAGAACAGTATTTGGTATCT
GCGCTCTGCTGAAGCCAGTTACCTTCGGAAAAAGAGTTGGTAGCTCTTGATCCGGCAAACAAACCACCGC
TGGTAGCGGTGGTTTTTTTGTTTGCAAGCAGCAGATTACGCGCAGAAAAAAAGGATCTCAAGAAGATCCT
TTGATCTTTTCTACGGGGTCTGACGCTCAGTGGAACGAAAACTCACGTTAAGGGATTTTGGTCATGAGAT
TATCAAAAAGGATCTTCACCTAGATCCTTTTAAATTAAAAATGAAGTTTTAAATCAATCTAAAGTATATA
TGAGTAAACTTGGTCTGACAGTTACCAATGCTTAATCAGTGAGGCACCTATCTCAGCGATCTGTCTATTT
CGTTCATCCATAGTTGCCTGACTCCCCGTCGTGTAGATAACTACGATACGGGAGGGCTTACCATCTGGCC
CCAGTGCTGCAATGATACCGCGAGACCCACGCTCACCGGCTCCAGATTTATCAGCAATAAACCAGCCAGC
CGGAAGGGCCGAGCGCAGAAGTGGTCCTGCAACTTTATCCGCCTCCATCCAGTCTATTAATTGTTGCCGG
GAAGCTAGAGTAAGTAGTTCGCCAGTTAATAGTTTGCGCAACGTTGTTGCCATTGCTACAGGCATCGTGG
TGTCACGCTCGTCGTTTGGTATGGCTTCATTCAGCTCCGGTTCCCAACGATCAAGGCGAGTTACATGATC
CCCCATGTTGTGCAAAAAAGCGGTTAGCTCCTTCGGTCCTCCGATCGTTGTCAGAAGTAAGTTGGCCGCA
GTGTTATCACTCATGGTTATGGCAGCACTGCATAATTCTCTTACTGTCATGCCATCCGTAAGATGCTTTT
CTGTGACTGGTGAGTACTCAACCAAGTCATTCTGAGAATAGTGTATGCGGCGACCGAGTTGCTCTTGCCC
GGCGTCAATACGGGATAATACCGCGCCACATAGCAGAACTTTAAAAGTGCTCATCATTGGAAAACGTTCT
TCGGGGCGAAAACTCTCAAGGATCTTACCGCTGTTGAGATCCAGTTCGATGTAACCCACTCGTGCACCCA
ACTGATCTTCAGCATCTTTTACTTTCACCAGCGTTTCTGGGTGAGCAAAAACAGGAAGGCAAAATGCCGC
AAAAAAGGGAATAAGGGCGACACGGAAATGTTGAATACTCATACTCTTCCTTTTTCAATATTATTGAAGC
ATTTATCAGGGTTATTGTCTCATGAGCGGATACATATTTGAATGTATTTAGAAAAATAAACAAATAGGGG
TTCCGCGCACATTTCCCCGAAAAGTGCCACCTAAATTGTAAGCGTTAATATTTTGTTAAAATTCGCGTTA
AATTTTTGTTAAATCAGCTCATTTTTTAACCAATAGGCCGAAATCGGCAAAATCCCTTATAAATCAAAAG
AATAGACCGAGATAGGGT
[37 nt withheld, positions 11357-11393]
AAAGAACGTGGACTCCAACGTCAAAGG
[49 nt withheld, positions 11421-11469]
T
[91 nt withheld, positions 11471-11561]
G
[124 nt withheld, positions 11563-11686]
CCCATTCGCCATTCAGGCTGCGCAACTGTTGGGAAGGGCGATCGGTGCGGGCCTCTTCGCTATTACGCCA
GCTGGCGAAAGGGGGATGTGCTGCAAGGCGATTAAGTTGGGTAACGCCAGGGTTTTCCCAGTCACGACGT
TGTAAAACGACGGCCAGTGAATTGTAATACGACTCACTATAGGGCGAATTGGGTACCATTTAAATAGATT
ATCAAAAAGGATCTTCACCTAGATCCTTTTAAATTAAAAATGAAGTTTTAAATCAATCTAAAGTATATAT
GAGTAAACTTGGTCTGACAGTTACCAATGCTTAATCAGTGAGGCACCTATCTCAGCGATCTGTCTATTTC
GTTCATCCATAGTTGCCTGACTCCCCGTCGTGTAGATAACTACGATACGGGAGGGCTTACCATCTGGCCC
CAGTGCTGCAATGATACCGCGAGACCCACGCTCACCGGCTCCAGATTTATCAGCAATAAACCAGCCAGCC
GGAAGGGCCGAGCGCAGAAGTGGTCCTGCAACTTTATCCGCCTCCATCCAGTCTATTAATTGTTGCCGGG
AAGCTAGAGTAAGTAGTTCGCCAGTTAATAGTTTGCGCAACGTTGTTGCCATTGCTACAGGCATCGTGGT
GTCACGCTCGTCGTTTGGTATGGCTTCATTCAGCTCCGGTTCCCAACGATCAAGGCGAGTTAGGTACCGA
CGTGTCCCAACAACCACTGCTGCAGCCAGTACGGGCACTGCGGCTTCGGAGCCGAGTACTGCGGCGCCGG
CTGCCAGGGCGGCCCCTGCCGCGCCGACATCAAGTGCGGCAGCCAGTCCGGCGGCAAGCTATGCCCGAAC
AACCTCTGCTGCAGCCAGTGGGGATTCTGCGGCCTAGGTTCCGAGTTCTGCGGCGGTGGCTGCCAGAGCG
GTGCTTGCAGCACCGACAAGCCGTGCGGCAAGGACGCCGGCGGCAGGGTTTGCACTAACAACTACTGTTG
TAGCAAGTGGGGATCCTGTGGCATGAAGCTATCGATAGCTTCCCTTAATTGAGAAGTTCCTATTCCGAAG
TTCCTATTCTTCAAAAGGTATAGGAACTTCTGCAGGAATCTAGTTATTAATAGTAATCAATTACGGGGTC
ATTAGTTCATAGCCCATATATGGAGTTCCGCGTTACATAACTTACGGTAAATGGCCCGCCTGGCTGACCG
CCCAACGACCCCCGCCCATTGACGTCAATAATGACGTATGTTCCCATAGTAACGCCAATAGGGACTTTCC
ATTGACGTCAATGGGTGGAGTATTTACGGTAAACTGCCCACTTGGCAGTACATCAAGTGTATCATATGCC
AAGTACGCCCCCTATTGACGTCAATGACGGTAAATGGCCCGCCTGGCATTATGCCCAGTACATGACCTTA
TGGGACTTTCCTACTTGGCAGTACATCTACGTATTAGTCATCGCTATTACCATGGTCGAGGTGAGCCCCA
CGTTCTGCTTCACTCTCCCCATCTCCCCCCCCTCCCCACCCCCAATTTTGTATTTATTTATTTTTTAATT
ATTTTGTGCAGCGATGGGGGCGGGGGGGGGGGGGG
